Addgene plasmid #193929: pBa.Halo-KIF3B tail 391-747
Purpose: Mammalian expression of Halo-tagged Kif 3B tail 391-747
Depositing lab: Marvin Bentley. Depositing organization: Rensselaer Polytechnic Institute. Publication: KAP is the neuronal organelle adaptor for Kinesin-2 KIF3AB and KIF3AC. Garbouchian A, Montgomery A, Gilbert SP, Bentley M. Mol Biol Cell. 2022 Oct 6:mbcE22080336. doi: 10.1091/mbc.E22-08-0336. PubMed 36200888.
Backbone
  Vector backbone: pBeta Actin-HALO
  Vector type: Mammalian Expression
Growth in bacteria
  Bacterial resistance: Ampicillin, 100 μg/mL
  Growth temperature: 37°C
  Growth strain: NEB Stable
  Copy number: High Copy
Gene/Insert
  Gene/Insert name: Kif 3B
  Species: M. musculus (mouse)
  Insert size (bp): 1074
  Entrez Gene: Kif3b (a.k.a. AI854312, AW549267, mKIAA0359)
  Promoter: Chicken Beta actin
  Tag / fusion protein: Halo (N terminal on backbone)
  Cloning method: Restriction Enzyme; 5′ cloning site Unknown (unknown if destroyed)
Terms and licenses: Academic/Nonprofit Terms; Industry Terms: Not Available to Industry
Depositor comments: pBa vector is susceptible to recombination and should not be grown in fast growing bacteria or cloned using recombination.
How to cite: pBa.Halo-KIF3B tail 391-747 was a gift from Marvin Bentley (Addgene plasmid # 193929 ; http://n2t.net/addgene:193929 ; RRID:Addgene_193929)
