[The description below was written by a language model from this plasmid's Addgene catalogue record and pLannotate feature annotations shown in this document.]
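Description:
pBa.Halo-KIF3B tail 391-747 is a mammalian expression plasmid of about 8 kb, built on the pBeta Actin-HALO backbone, that produces a HaloTag fusion to the tail portion (residues 391–747) of mouse KIF3B, a motor subunit of heterotrimeric kinesin-2. Transcription is driven by the chicken β-actin promoter followed by a chimeric chicken β-actin/rabbit β-globin intron, an arrangement that supports strong expression in many mammalian cell types. The open reading frame begins with HaloTag, a modified bacterial dehalogenase that covalently binds chloroalkane ligands, so the fusion can be labelled with fluorescent dyes or captured on affinity resins. It continues into the roughly 1.1 kb Kif3b fragment, which lacks the N-terminal motor domain. The transcript ends at an SV40 polyadenylation signal. The short large T antigen fragment annotated just upstream of it is most likely residual SV40 sequence that came along with the terminator region rather than a functional element.

For propagation in E. coli the plasmid carries a high-copy ColE1/pUC-type origin and a β-lactamase gene conferring ampicillin resistance. The lac promoter/operator, lacI, lacZα, rop and bom fragments are remnants of the parental cloning vectors. No mammalian selection marker is annotated, which suggests transient expression. The depositor notes that the pBa vector is prone to recombination, and a recombination-deficient strain is listed for growth.

The associated publication concerns KAP as the neuronal organelle adaptor for kinesin-2 KIF3AB and KIF3AC. This suggests the motorless tail serves to probe which regions of KIF3B mediate adaptor or cargo association, although the record itself states only mammalian expression of the tagged tail.
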