Features (pLannotate 1.2.2; 16 found; start..end, strand, type, name):
      1..276     +  promoter       chicken β-actin promoter: No description available
    277..1246    +  intron         chimeric intron: chimera between introns from chicken β-actin and rabbit β-globin
   1324..2207    +  CDS            HaloTag® (fragment): modified bacterial dehalogenase that forms covalent bonds with chloroalkane derivatives
   2323..3327    +  CDS            Kif3b (fragment): KIF3B_MOUSE - Experimental evidence at protein level: Swiss-Prot protein existence level 1. Microtubule-based molecular motor that transport intracellular cargos, such as vesicles, organelles and protein complexes. Uses ATP hydrolysis to generate force to bind and move along the microtubule (PubMed:7559760). Plays a role in cilia formation (PubMed:9865700). Involved in photoreceptor integrity and opsin trafficking in rod photoreceptors (By similarity). Transports vesicles containing N-methyl-D-aspartate (NMDA) receptor subunit GRIN2A into neuronal dendrites (PubMed:31746486). From Mus musculus
   3343..3428    +  CDS            large T antigen (fragment): large T antigen from SV40 (simian virus 40)
   3451..3585    +  polyA_signal   SV40 poly(A) signal: SV40 polyadenylation signal
   3640..3656    -  protein_bind   lac operator: The lac repressor binds to the lac operator to inhibit transcription in E. coli. This inhibition can be relieved by adding lactose or isopropyl-β-D-thiogalactopyranoside (IPTG). lac repressor encoded by lacI
   3664..3694    -  promoter       lac promoter: promoter for the E. coli lac operon
   3709..3730    -  protein_bind   CAP binding site: CAP binding activates transcription in the presence of cAMP. E. coli catabolite activator protein
   3743..3835    -  CDS            lacI (fragment): lac repressor; lacI; The lac repressor binds to the lac operator to inhibit transcription in E. coli. This inhibition can be relieved by adding lactose or isopropyl-β-D-thiogalactopyranoside (IPTG).
   4018..4606    -  rep_origin     ori: high-copy-number ColE1/pMB1/pBR322/pUC origin of replication
   4777..5637    -  CDS            AmpR: β-lactamase; bla; confers resistance to ampicillin, carbenicillin, and related antibiotics
   5638..5742    -  promoter       AmpR promoter: bla
   5837..5872    +  CDS            rop (fragment): Rop protein, which maintains plasmids at low copy number; rop
   5974..6073    +  misc_feature   bom (fragment): basis of mobility region from pBR322
   6079..6233    -  CDS            lacZα (fragment): LacZα fragment of β-galactosidase; lacZ fragment
>Addgene plasmid #193929 | pBa.Halo-KIF3B tail 391-747 | addgene full sequence | sequence record 380185 | Addgene NGS Result
TCGAGGTGAGCCCCACGTTCTGCTTCACTCTCCCCATCTCCCCCCCCTCCCCACCCCCAATTTTGTATTT
ATTTATTTTTTAATTATTTTGTGCAGCGATGGGGGCGGGGGGGGGGGGGGCGCGCGCCAGGCGGGGCGGG
GCGGGGCGRGGGGCGGGGCGGGGCGAGGCGGAGAGGTGCGGCGGCAGCCAATCAGAGCGGCGCGCTCCGA
AAGTTTCCTTTTATGGCGAGGCGGCGGCGGCGGCGGCCCTATAAAAAGCGAAGCGCGCGGCGGGCGGGAG
TCGCTGCGCGCTGCCTTCGCCCCGTGCCCCGCTCCGCCGCCGCCTCGCGCCGCCCGCCCCGGCTCTGACT
GACCGCGTTACTCCCACAGGTGAGCGGGCGGGACGGCCCTTCTCCTCCGGGCTGTAATTAGCGCTTGGTT
TAATGACGGCTCGTTTCTTTTCTGTGGCTGCGTGAAAGCCTTAAAGGGCTCCGGGAGGGCCCTTTGTGCG
GGGGGGAGCGGCTCGGGGGGTGCGTGCGTGTGTGTGTGCGTGGGGAGCGCCGCGTGCGGCTCCGCGCTGC
CCGGCGGCTGTGAGCGCTGCGGGCGCGGCGCGGGGCTTTGTGCGCTCCGCAGTGTGCGCGAGGGGAGCGC
GGCCGGGGGCGGTGCCCCGCGGTGCGGGGGGGGCTGCGAGGGGAACAAAGGCTGCGTGCGGGGTGTGTGC
GTGGGGGGGTGAGCAGGGGGTGTGGGCGCGGCGGTCGGGCTGTAACCCCCCCCTGCACCCCCCTCCCCGA
GTTGCTGAGCACGGCCCGGCTTCGGGTGCGGGGCTCCGTGCGGGGCGTGGCGCGGGGCTCGCCGTGCCGG
GCGGGGGGTGGCGGCAGGTGGGGGTGCCGGGCGGGGCGGGGCCGCCTCGGGCCGGGGAGGGCTCGGGGGA
GGGGCGCGGCGGCCCCCGGAGCGCCGGCGGCTGTCGAGGCGCGGCGAGCCGCAGCCATTGCCTTTTATGG
TAATCGTGCGAGAGGGCGCAGGGACTTCCTTTGTCCCAAATCTGTGCGGAGCCGAAATCTGGGAGGCGCC
GCCGCACCCCCTCTAGCGGGCGCGGGGCGAAGCGGTGCGGCGCCGGCAGGAAGGAAATGGGCGGGGAGGG
CCTTCGTGCGTCGCCGCGCCGCCGTCCCCTTCTCCATCTCCAGCCTCGGGGCTGTCCGCAGGGGGACGGC
TGCCTTCGGGGGGGACGGGGCAGGGCGGGGTTCGGCTTCTGGCGTGTGACCGGCGGGGTTTATATCTTCC
CTTCTCTGTTCCTCCGCAGCCCCCAAGCTTGGCGCGCCTAGGACCATGGCTAGCGGAGGATCCGAAATCG
GTACTGGCTTTCCATTCGACCCCCATTATGTGGAAGTCCTGGGCGAGCGCATGCACTACGTCGATGTTGG
TCCGCGCGATGGCACCCCTGTGCTGTTCCTGCACGGTAACCCGACCTCCTCCTACGTGTGGCGCAACATC
ATCCCGCATGTTGCACCGACCCATCGCTGCATTGCTCCAGACCTGATCGGTATGGGCAAATCCGACAAAC
CAGACCTGGGTTATTTCTTCGACGACCACGTCCGCTTCATGGATGCCTTCATCGAAGCCCTGGGTCTGGA
AGAGGTCGTCCTGGTCATTCACGACTGGGGCTCCGCTCTGGGTTTCCACTGGGCCAAGCGCAATCCAGAG
CGCGTCAAAGGTATTGCATTTATGGAGTTCATCCGCCCTATCCCGACCTGGGACGAATGGCCAGAATTTG
CCCGCGAGACCTTCCAGGCCTTCCGCACCACCGACGTCGGCCGCAAGCTGATCATCGATCAGAACGTTTT
TATCGAGGGTACGCTGCCGATGGGTGTCGTCCGCCCGCTGACTGAAGTCGAGATGGACCATTACCGCGAG
CCGTTCCTGAATCCTGTTGACCGCGAGCCACTGTGGCGCTTCCCAAACGAGCTGCCAATCGCCGGTGAGC
CAGCGAACATCGTCGCGCTGGTCGAAGAATACATGGACTGGCTGCACCAGTCCCCTGTCCCGAAGCTGCT
GTTCTGGGGCACCCCAGGCGTTCTGATCCCACCGGCCGAAGCCGCTCGCCTGGCCAAAAGCCTGCCTAAC
TGCAAGGCTGTGGACATCGGCCCGGGTCTGAATCTGCTGCAAGAAGACAACCCGGACCTGATCGGCAGCG
AGATCGCGCGCTGGCTGTCTACTCTGGAGATTTCCGGGCTGTACGGCGGAGGATCCGGAGGCGGCTCTGG
CGGAGGGCTGTACAAGGGAGGTGGGGAAGAGGAGGAGGAGGAGGGAGAAGAGGGTGAGGAGGACGGGGAT
GATAAGGATGATTACTGGCGGGAACAGCAAGAAAAACTGGAGATTGAGAAGCGGGCCATTGTAGAGGACC
ACAGCTTGGTTGCAGAGGAGAAGATGAGGCTGCTGAAGGAGAAGGAGAAAAAGATGGAGGACCTGCGGCG
AGAGAAGGATGCTGCAGAGATGCTGGGTGCCAAAATCAAGGCCATGGAGAGTAAGCTGCTTGTCGGAGGA
AAAAATATAGTAGATCATACAAACGAACAGCAGAAGATCCTGGAGCAAAAACGCCAGGAGATCGCAGAGC
AGAAACGTCGAGAAAGAGAAATCCAGCAGCAAATGGAGAGTCGAGATGAGGAGACCCTGGAACTGAAAGA
GACTTACACCTCACTGCAGCAGGAGGTAGACATCAAGACCAAAAAGCTCAAAAAGCTCTTTTCCAAGCTT
CAGGCCGTGAAGGCCGAGATCCACGACCTCCAAGAAGAACACATCAAAGAGCGCCAGGAGCTGGAGCAGA
CGCAGAATGAACTCACCCGGGAGCTAAAGCTCAAGCATCTTATTATAGAAAACTTTATTCCCTTGGAAGA
GAAGAATAAAATTATGAATAGATCCTTTTTTGATGATGAAGAAGACCATTGGAAATTACATCCTATAACC
AGACTGGAAAACCAGCAGATGATGAAGCGGCCTGTCTCTGCTGTGGGATACAAGAGACCTCTGAGCCAGC
ATGCACGGATGTCCATGATGATTCGGCCAGAGCCCCGGTACAGGGCGGAGAACATCATGCTCTTGGAGTT
AGATATGCCCAGCCGGACAACCAGAGACTACGAGGGCCCAGCCATCTCTCCCAAGGTTCAGGCTGCGCTG
GATGCAGCTCTGCAGGATGAAGATGAGATACAGGTGGATGCCTCATCCTTTGAAAGTACTGCCAGCAGAA
AACCCAAGGCCAGGCCCAAGAGTGGCAGGAAATCAGGATCCTCCTCTTCCTCCTCAGGAAACCCTGCATC
TCAGTTTTACCCACAGTCTCGGGGGCTGGTTCCCAAGTAATCTAGATAAGTAATGATCATAATCAGCCAT
ATCACATCTGTAGAGGTTTTACTTGCTTTAAAAAACCTCCCACACCTCCCCCTGAACCTGAAACATAAAA
TGAATGCAATTGTTGTTGTTAACTTGTTTATTGCAGCTTATAATGGTTACAAATAAAGCAATAGCATCAC
AAATTTCACAAATAAAGCATTTTTTTCACTGCATTCTAGTTGTGGTTTGTCCAAACTCATCAATGTATCT
TATCATGTCTGGATCCCCGGGTACCGAGCTCGAATTCGTAATCATGTCATAGCTGTTTCCTGTGTGAAAT
TGTTATCCGCTCACAATTCCACACAACATACGAGCCGGAAGCATAAAGTGTAAAGCCTGGGGTGCCTAAT
GAGTGAGCTAACTCACATTAATTGCGTTGCGCTCACTGCCCGCTTTCCAGTCGGGAAACCTGTCGTGCCA
GCTGCATTAATGAATCGGCCAACGCGCGGGGAGAGGCGGTTTGCGTATTGGGCGCTCTTCCGCTTCCTCG
CTCACTGACTCGCTGCGCTCGGTCGTTCGGCTGCGGCGAGCGGTATCAGCTCACTCAAAGGCGGTAATAC
GGTTATCCACAGAATCAGGGGATAACGCAGGAAAGAACATGTGAGCAAAAGGCCAGCAAAAGGCCAGGAA
CCGTAAAAAGGCCGCGTTGCTGGCGTTTTTCCATAGGCTCCGCCCCCCTGACGAGCATCACAAAAATCGA
CGCTCAAGTCAGAGGTGGCGAAACCCGACAGGACTATAAAGATACCAGGCGTTTCCCCCTGGAAGCTCCC
TCGTGCGCTCTCCTGTTCCGACCCTGCCGCTTACCGGATACCTGTCCGCCTTTCTCCCTTCGGGAAGCGT
GGCGCTTTCTCATAGCTCACGCTGTAGGTATCTCAGTTCGGTGTAGGTCGTTCGCTCCAAGCTGGGCTGT
GTGCACGAACCCCCCGTTCAGCCCGACCGCTGCGCCTTATCCGGTAACTATCGTCTTGAGTCCAACCCGG
TAAGACACGACTTATCGCCACTGGCAGCAGCCACTGGTAACAGGATTAGCAGAGCGAGGTATGTAGGCGG
TGCTACAGAGTTCTTGAAGTGGTGGCCTAACTACGGCTACACTAGAAGAACAGTATTTGGTATCTGCGCT
CTGCTGAAGCCAGTTACCTTCGGAAAAAGAGTTGGTAGCTCTTGATCCGGCAAACAAACCACCGCTGGTA
GCGGTGGTTTTTTTGTTTGCAAGCAGCAGATTACGCGCAGAAAAAAAGGATCTCAAGAAGATCCTTTGAT
CTTTTCTACGGGGTCTGACGCTCAGTGGAACGAAAACTCACGTTAAGGGATTTTGGTCATGAGATTATCA
AAAAGGATCTTCACCTAGATCCTTTTAAATTAAAAATGAAGTTTTAAATCAATCTAAAGTATATATGAGT
AAACTTGGTCTGACAGTTACCAATGCTTAATCAGTGAGGCACCTATCTCAGCGATCTGTCTATTTCGTTC
ATCCATAGTTGCCTGACTCCCCGTCGTGTAGATAACTACGATACGGGAGGGCTTACCATCTGGCCCCAGT
GCTGCAATGATACCGCGAGACCCACGCTCACCGGCTCCAGATTTATCAGCAATAAACCAGCCAGCCGGAA
GGGCCGAGCGCAGAAGTGGTCCTGCAACTTTATCCGCCTCCATCCAGTCTATTAATTGTTGCCGGGAAGC
TAGAGTAAGTAGTTCGCCAGTTAATAGTTTGCGCAACGTTGTTGCCATTGCTACAGGCATCGTGGTGTCA
CGCTCGTCGTTTGGTATGGCTTCATTCAGCTCCGGTTCCCAACGATCAAGGCGAGTTACATGATCCCCCA
TGTTGTGCAAAAAAGCGGTTAGCTCCTTCGGTCCTCCGATCGTTGTCAGAAGTAAGTTGGCCGCAGTGTT
ATCACTCATGGTTATGGCAGCACTGCATAATTCTCTTACTGTCATGCCATCCGTAAGATGCTTTTCTGTG
ACTGGTGAGTACTCAACCAAGTCATTCTGAGAATAGTGTATGCGGCGACCGAGTTGCTCTTGCCCGGCGT
CAATACGGGATAATACCGCGCCACATAGCAGAACTTTAAAAGTGCTCATCATTGGAAAACGTTCTTCGGG
GCGAAAACTCTCAAGGATCTTACCGCTGTTGAGATCCAGTTCGATGTAACCCACTCGTGCACCCAACTGA
TCTTCAGCATCTTTTACTTTCACCAGCGTTTCTGGGTGAGCAAAAACAGGAAGGCAAAATGCCGCAAAAA
AGGGAATAAGGGCGACACGGAAATGTTGAATACTCATACTCTTCCTTTTTCAATATTATTGAAGCATTTA
TCAGGGTTATTGTCTCATGAGCGGATACATATTTGAATGTATTTAGAAAAATAAACAAATAGGGGTTCCG
CGCACATTTCCCCGAAAAGTGCCACCTGACGTCTAAGAAACCATTATTATCATGACATTAACCTATAAAA
ATAGGCGTATCACGAGGCCCTTTCGTCTCGCGCGTTTCGGTGATGACGGTGAAAACCTCTGACACATGCA
GCTCCCGGAGACGGTCACAGCTTGTCTGTAAGCGGATGCCGGGAGCAGACAAGCCCGTCAGGGCGCGTCA
GCGGGTGTTGGCGGGTGTCGGGGCTGGCTTAACTATGCGGCATCAGAGCAGATTGTACTGAGAGTGCACC
ATATGCGGTGTGAAATACCGCACAGATGCGTAAGGAGAAAATACCGCATCAGGCGCCATTCGCCATTCAG
GCTGCGCAACTGTTGGGAAGGGCGATCGGTGCGGGCCTCTTCGCTATTACGCCAGCTGGCGAAAGGGGGA
TGTGCTGCAAGGCGATTAAGTTGGGTAACGCCAGGGTTTTCCCAGTCACGACGTTGTAAAACGACGGCCA
GTGCCAAGTTGGGATCTTTGCATTGGCCCACGGCTCTCAGGATGGGGATGCTCCCCTTCAGCACCCGGTT
CCCCTTGGAAACTGATGGTCCTGGCTCTGTGGCATGGCAGTGGCACTGTGAGGAGCCCCCTACCAGCAGC
ACACAGTGGGGTTGGCACTGCCACGCTCCGGATGCCGCGCTCTGATCCAACCCCATAATCAAGGGAACCC
GAATTGCCCCATCATTGCCCCCACCACCCCCATCCTGCCGGGCCCTCACACCCCACGCTGCCTTCTGGTG
ACATTCCCCAGCCCAAACCCACGGCTTCATGGCTACCGCGGGGCATTTCCCATTGCCGCCCCATTATCAG
CTCTGCACACCTCCCGCTGTACCCATGCCTCGTGGCTGCCCTTCTTTGACGTATAATCTTCTAATTAATA
CCCGGCCTTGTCAAAGTGGAGCACAAACGTTAATTAATTCCCCAGCAGGCAGGTAATTAACAGTGTGACT
CCCTTTTTGCTGCGAGTGGGGCTGATACAGAGAGATGTGGCACTATGGAGCCCACGGGGTCCTGGCACTG
GGTGCCCACGGAGGTCCCCATGTGCTGCAGTGTCACCGCCTCCGAGGAGACAGTATTGTCCCTGCGGTGT
CCCTGCAGCTCAGCTCTGTCCACAGGGCCACCTCCAGTTTGGAGGGGACACAATGCAGCCCCGATGCAAC
CCATCCTCGCAGCATCCCAGGGACAAAGACCCCACTGCAAGACCGCACACAGGGCTGGGTCCCGCTCCCC
TAATATCTACAGTGCTTCTTGCATGGCCCCTTAATCAATGCAGTTAATCAGCATGCGCTCATGCACCGCT
CTGGAGCTGCAAAGCCCCTCGCAGCGCTGCTCACCAACACCGCGCACCGCCCCGGCCCAGCCTGCAGCAC
GCGCTGCAAACAGGAAAGAAACAAAATATTGCCCAAATGTAGGCAAAGGCATTCGGCTGCCTTGACCTCC
GCCGGGCCGGGCCCTGCCTGACTCAGCTCCTTACTCAGCGCTCGCTTCCTCCCTCCGGCTGCCACCGCCG
CAGCGCACACCCTGACAAAGAGTGGCCCTTAACGGGCTCTGAGGTGCACCCAGCAGTGCACTCAGCAGTC
CAAGGGCCGGCCTGGAGGTTTGCACCGCTACGTGCTGACATTAGCATTGAACTTGGCCCTGGGTAGTGCT
GCAGGCCGGGCGGGGTGGGTGTAGAGAGTGCAGCGCGCGTTGCACCCGGTGCCCCTTCCCCTCCCTTGCA
TCCCAGCAGGCTGCACCCCAGCACCAGGCCCGTGCATGCATGCTCCTGGTGTTATTGCAGCCTGGTGCAT
GCATGCGTCTTGATGGTGCAGCGCTGTGCATGCATCCTCCTTGGTGTGTAGCAGTCTAGTGCATGCATAC
CCCTCGGTGTTATTGCTGCTCTGTGCACGCACGCTCATTGTATCACTTCATCCCAGTGCATGCACTCACA
CTGGAGCGATTGCTGCTCGGTGCACGCACACTCATTGTATCACTGCAGCTCAGTGGCTGCACGCACACCG
GTGTTATTGCTGCTCGGTGCGTGCATGCACATCAGTGTCGCTGCAGCTCAGTGCATGCACGCTCATTGCC
CATCGCTATCCCTGCCTCTCCTGCTGGCGCTCCCCGGGAGGTGACTTCAAGGGGACCGCAGGACCACCTC
GGGGGTGGGGGGAGGGCTGCACACGCGGACCCCGCTCCCCCTCCCCAACAAAGCACTGTGGAATCAAAAA
GGGGGGAGGGGGGATGGAGGGGCGCGTCACACCCCCGCCCCACACCCTCACC
