>Addgene plasmid #193929 | pBa.Halo-KIF3B tail 391-747 | depositor partial sequence | sequence record 375765 | Kif 3B
GGGGGTGGGGAAGAGGAGGAGGAGGAGGGAGAAGAGGGTGAGGAGGACGGGGATGATAAGGATGATTACT
GGCGGGAACAGCAAGAAAAACTGGAGATTGAGAAGCGGGCCATTGTAGAGGACCACAGCTTGGTTGCAGA
GGAGAAGATGAGGCTGCTGAAGGAGAAGGAGAAAAAGATGGAGGACCTGCGGCGAGAGAAGGATGCTGCA
GAGATGCTGGGTGCCAAAATCAAGGCCATGGAGAGTAAGCTGCTTGTCGGAGGAAAAAATATAGTAGATC
ATACAAACGAACAGCAGAAGATCCTGGAGCAAAAACGCCAGGAGATCGCAGAGCAGAAACGTCGAGAAAG
AGAAATCCAGCAGCAAATGGAGAGTCGAGATGAGGAGACCCTGGAACTGAAAGAGACTTACACCTCACTG
CAGCAGGAGGTAGACATCAAGACCAAAAAGCTCAAAAAGCTCTTTTCCAAGCTTCAGGCCGTGAAGGCCG
AGATCCACGACCTCCAAGAAGAACACATCAAAGAGCGCCAGGAGCTGGAGCAGACGCAGAATGAACTCAC
CCGGGAGCTAAAGCTCAAGCATCTTATTATAGAAAACTTTATTCCCTTGGAAGAGAAGAATAAAATTATG
AATAGATCCTTTTTTGATGATGAAGAAGACCATTGGAAATTACATCCTATAACCAGACTGGAAAACCAGC
AGATGATGAAGCGGCCTGTCTCTGCTGTGGGATACAAGAGACCTCTGAGCCAGCATGAACGGATGTCCAT
GATGATTCGGCCAGAGCCCCGGTACAGGGCGGAGAACATCATGCTCTTGGAGTTAGATATGCCCAGCCGG
ACAACCAGAGACTACGAGGGCCCAGCCATCTCTCCCAAGGTTCAGGCTGCGCTGGATGCAGCTCTGCAGG
ATGAAGATGAGATACAGGTGGATGCCTCATCCTTTGAAAGTACTGCCAGCAGAAAACCCAAGGCCAGGCC
CAAGAGTGGCAGGAAATCAGGATCCTCCTCTTCCTCCTCAGGAAACCCTGCATCTCAGTTTTACCCACAG
TCTCGGGGGCTGGTTCCCAAGTAA
